>Addgene plasmid #159929 | pX330_gRNA_H19-DMR-1 | addgene full sequence | sequence record 317418 | Addgene NGS Result
GAGGGCCTATTTCCCATGATTCCTTCATATTTGCATATACGATACAAGGCTGTTAGAGAGATAATTGGAA
TTAATTTGACTGTAAACACAAAGATATTAGTACAAAATACGTGACGTAGAAAGTAATAATTTCTTGGGTA
GTTTGCAGTTTTAAAATTATGTTTTAAAATGGACTATCATATGCTTACCGTAACTTGAAAGTATTTCGAT
TTCTTGGCTTTATATATCTTGTGGAAAGGACGAAACACCCATGAACTCAGAAGAGACTGGTTTTAGAGCT
AGAAATAGCAAGTTAAAATAAGGCTAGTCCGTTATCAACTTGAAAAAGTGGCACCGAGTCGGTGCTTTTT
TGTTTTAGAGCTAGAAATAGCAAGTTAAAATAAGGCTAGTCCGTTTTTAGCGCGTGCGCCAATTCTGCAG
ACAAATGGCTCTAGAGGTACCCGTTACATAACTTACGGTAAATGGCCCGCCTGGCTGACCGCCCAACGAC
CCCCGCCCATTGACGTCAATAGTAACGCCAATAGGGACTTTCCATTGACGTCAATGGGTGGAGTATTTAC
GGTAAACTGCCCACTTGGCAGTACATCAAGTGTATCATATGCCAAGTACGCCCCCTATTGACGTCAATGA
CGGTAAATGGCCCGCCTGGCATTGTGCCCAGTACATGACCTTATGGGACTTTCCTACTTGGCAGTACATC
TACGTATTAGTCATCGCTATTACCATGGTCGAGGTGAGCCCCACGTTCTGCTTCACTCTCCCCATCTCCC
CCCCCTCCCCACCCCCAATTTTGTATTTATTTATTTTTTAATTATTTTGTGCAGCGATGGGGGCGGGGGG
GGGGGGGGGGCGCGCCGCCGGGGGGGGGGGGGGGGGGGGGGGGGGGGGGGGGGGGGGGGGGGGGGGGGGG
GGGGGGGGGGGGGGGGGGGGGGGGGGGGGGGGGGGGGGGGGGGGGGGGGGGGGGGGGGGGGGGGGGGGGG
GGGGGGGGGGGGGGGGGGGGGGGGGGGGGGGGGGGGGGGGGGGGGGGGGGGGGGGGGGGGGGGGGGGGGG
GGGGGGGGGGGGGGGGGGGGGGGGGGGGGGGGGGGGGGGGGGGGGGGGGGGGGGGGGGGGGGGGGGGGGG
GGGGGGGGGGGGGGGGGGGGGGGGGGGGGGGGGGGGGGGGGGGGGGGGGGGGGGGGGGGGGGGGGGGGGG
GGGGGGGGGGGKSGKGGKSNNNNNNNNNNNNNNNNNNNNNNNNNNNNNNNNNNNNNNNNNNNNNNNNNNN
NNNNNNNNNNNNNNNNNNNNGGGGGGGGGGGGGGGGGGGGGGGGGGGGGNNNNNNNNNNNNNNNNNNNNN
NNNNNNNNNNNNNNNNNNNGGCSSRRWKKKKKTKTTTTTTTTRTKTKTTKTWGATGKTGGGGGGGGGGGG
GGGGGGGGGGGGGGGGGGGGGGGCGCGCGCSGGGSGGGGSGGGGSGGGGCGAGGGGCGGGGCGGGGCGAG
GCGGAGAGGTGCGGCGGCAGCCAATCAGAGCGGCGCGCTCCGAAAGTTTCCTTTTATGGCGAGGCGGCGG
CGGCGGCGGCCCTATAAAAAGCGAAGCGCGCGGCGGGCGGGAGTCGCTGCGCGCTGCCTTCGCCCCGTGC
CCCGCTCCGCCGCCGCCTCGCGCCGCCCGCCCCGGCTCTGACTGACCGCGTTACTCCCACAGGTGAGCGG
GCGGGACGGCCCTTCTCCTCCGGGCTGTAATTAGCTGAGCAAGAGGTAAGGGTTTAAGGGATGGTTGGTT
GGTGGGGTATTAATGTTTAATTACCTGGAGCACCTGCCTGAAATCACTTTTTTTCAGGTTGGACCGGTGC
CACCATGGACTATAAGGACCACGACGGAGACTACAAGGATCATGATATTGATTACAAAGACGATGACGAT
AAGATGGCCCCAAAGAAGAAGCGGAAGGTCGGTATCCACGGAGTCCCAGCAGCCGACAAGAAGTACAGCA
TCGGCCTGGACATCGGCACCAACTCTGTGGGCTGGGCCGTGATCACCGACGAGTACAAGGTGCCCAGCAA
GAAATTCAAGGTGCTGGGCAACACCGACCGGCACAGCATCAAGAAGAACCTGATCGGAGCCCTGCTGTTC
GACAGCGGCGAAACAGCCGAGGCCACCCGGCTGAAGAGAACCGCCAGAAGAAGATACACCAGACGGAAGA
ACCGGATCTGCTATCTGCAAGAGATCTTCAGCAACGAGATGGCCAAGGTGGACGACAGCTTCTTCCACAG
ACTGGAAGAGTCCTTCCTGGTGGAAGAGGATAAGAAGCACGAGCGGCACCCCATCTTCGGCAACATCGTG
GACGAGGTGGCCTACCACGAGAAGTACCCCACCATCTACCACCTGAGAAAGAAACTGGTGGACAGCACCG
ACAAGGCCGACCTGCGGCTGATCTATCTGGCCCTGGCCCACATGATCAAGTTCCGGGGCCACTTCCTGAT
CGAGGGCGACCTGAACCCCGACAACAGCGACGTGGACAAGCTGTTCATCCAGCTGGTGCAGACCTACAAC
CAGCTGTTCGAGGAAAACCCCATCAACGCCAGCGGCGTGGACGCCAAGGCCATCCTGTCTGCCAGACTGA
GCAAGAGCAGACGGCTGGAAAATCTGATCGCCCAGCTGCCCGGCGAGAAGAAGAATGGCCTGTTCGGAAA
CCTGATTGCCCTGAGCCTGGGCCTGACCCCCAACTTCAAGAGCAACTTCGACCTGGCCGAGGATGCCAAA
CTGCAGCTGAGCAAGGACACCTACGACGACGACCTGGACAACCTGCTGGCCCAGATCGGCGACCAGTACG
CCGACCTGTTTCTGGCCGCCAAGAACCTGTCCGACGCCATCCTGCTGAGCGACATCCTGAGAGTGAACAC
CGAGATCACCAAGGCCCCCCTGAGCGCCTCTATGATCAAGAGATACGACGAGCACCACCAGGACCTGACC
CTGCTGAAAGCTCTCGTGCGGCAGCAGCTGCCTGAGAAGTACAAAGAGATTTTCTTCGACCAGAGCAAGA
ACGGCTACGCCGGCTACATTGACGGCGGAGCCAGCCAGGAAGAGTTCTACAAGTTCATCAAGCCCATCCT
GGAAAAGATGGACGGCACCGAGGAACTGCTCGTGAAGCTGAACAGAGAGGACCTGCTGCGGAAGCAGCGG
ACCTTCGACAACGGCAGCATCCCCCACCAGATCCACCTGGGAGAGCTGCACGCCATTCTGCGGCGGCAGG
AAGATTTTTACCCATTCCTGAAGGACAACCGGGAAAAGATCGAGAAGATCCTGACCTTCCGCATCCCCTA
CTACGTGGGCCCTCTGGCCAGGGGAAACAGCAGATTCGCCTGGATGACCAGAAAGAGCGAGGAAACCATC
ACCCCCTGGAACTTCGAGGAAGTGGTGGACAAGGGCGCTTCCGCCCAGAGCTTCATCGAGCGGATGACCA
ACTTCGATAAGAACCTGCCCAACGAGAAGGTGCTGCCCAAGCACAGCCTGCTGTACGAGTACTTCACCGT
GTATAACGAGCTGACCAAAGTGAAATACGTGACCGAGGGAATGAGAAAGCCCGCCTTCCTGAGCGGCGAG
CAGAAAAAGGCCATCGTGGACCTGCTGTTCAAGACCAACCGGAAAGTGACCGTGAAGCAGCTGAAAGAGG
ACTACTTCAAGAAAATCGAGTGCTTCGACTCCGTGGAAATCTCCGGCGTGGAAGATCGGTTCAACGCCTC
CCTGGGCACATACCACGATCTGCTGAAAATTATCAAGGACAAGGACTTCCTGGACAATGAGGAAAACGAG
GACATTCTGGAAGATATCGTGCTGACCCTGACACTGTTTGAGGACAGAGAGATGATCGAGGAACGGCTGA
AAACCTATGCCCACCTGTTCGACGACAAAGTGATGAAGCAGCTGAAGCGGCGGAGATACACCGGCTGGGG
CAGGCTGAGCCGGAAGCTGATCAACGGCATCCGGGACAAGCAGTCCGGCAAGACAATCCTGGATTTCCTG
AAGTCCGACGGCTTCGCCAACAGAAACTTCATGCAGCTGATCCACGACGACAGCCTGACCTTTAAAGAGG
ACATCCAGAAAGCCCAGGTGTCCGGCCAGGGCGATAGCCTGCACGAGCACATTGCCAATCTGGCCGGCAG
CCCCGCCATTAAGAAGGGCATCCTGCAGACAGTGAAGGTGGTGGACGAGCTCGTGAAAGTGATGGGCCGG
CACAAGCCCGAGAACATCGTGATCGAAATGGCCAGAGAGAACCAGACCACCCAGAAGGGACAGAAGAACA
GCCGCGAGAGAATGAAGCGGATCGAAGAGGGCATCAAAGAGCTGGGCAGCCAGATCCTGAAAGAACACCC
CGTGGAAAACACCCAGCTGCAGAACGAGAAGCTGTACCTGTACTACCTGCAGAATGGGCGGGATATGTAC
GTGGACCAGGAACTGGACATCAACCGGCTGTCCGACTACGATGTGGACCATATCGTGCCTCAGAGCTTTC
TGAAGGACGACTCCATCGACAACAAGGTGCTGACCAGAAGCGACAAGAACCGGGGCAAGAGCGACAACGT
GCCCTCCGAAGAGGTCGTGAAGAAGATGAAGAACTACTGGCGGCAGCTGCTGAACGCCAAGCTGATTACC
CAGAGAAAGTTCGACAATCTGACCAAGGCCGAGAGAGGCGGCCTGAGCGAACTGGATAAGGCCGGCTTCA
TCAAGAGACAGCTGGTGGAAACCCGGCAGATCACAAAGCACGTGGCACAGATCCTGGACTCCCGGATGAA
CACTAAGTACGACGAGAATGACAAGCTGATCCGGGAAGTGAAAGTGATCACCCTGAAGTCCAAGCTGGTG
TCCGATTTCCGGAAGGATTTCCAGTTTTACAAAGTGCGCGAGATCAACAACTACCACCACGCCCACGACG
CCTACCTGAACGCCGTCGTGGGAACCGCCCTGATCAAAAAGTACCCTAAGCTGGAAAGCGAGTTCGTGTA
CGGCGACTACAAGGTGTACGACGTGCGGAAGATGATCGCCAAGAGCGAGCAGGAAATCGGCAAGGCTACC
GCCAAGTACTTCTTCTACAGCAACATCATGAACTTTTTCAAGACCGAGATTACCCTGGCCAACGGCGAGA
TCCGGAAGCGGCCTCTGATCGAGACAAACGGCGAAACCGGGGAGATCGTGTGGGATAAGGGCCGGGATTT
TGCCACCGTGCGGAAAGTGCTGAGCATGCCCCAAGTGAATATCGTGAAAAAGACCGAGGTGCAGACAGGC
GGCTTCAGCAAAGAGTCTATCCTGCCCAAGAGGAACAGCGATAAGCTGATCGCCAGAAAGAAGGACTGGG
ACCCTAAGAAGTACGGCGGCTTCGACAGCCCCACCGTGGCCTATTCTGTGCTGGTGGTGGCCAAAGTGGA
AAAGGGCAAGTCCAAGAAACTGAAGAGTGTGAAAGAGCTGCTGGGGATCACCATCATGGAAAGAAGCAGC
TTCGAGAAGAATCCCATCGACTTTCTGGAAGCCAAGGGCTACAAAGAAGTGAAAAAGGACCTGATCATCA
AGCTGCCTAAGTACTCCCTGTTCGAGCTGGAAAACGGCCGGAAGAGAATGCTGGCCTCTGCCGGCGAACT
GCAGAAGGGAAACGAACTGGCCCTGCCCTCCAAATATGTGAACTTCCTGTACCTGGCCAGCCACTATGAG
AAGCTGAAGGGCTCCCCCGAGGATAATGAGCAGAAACAGCTGTTTGTGGAACAGCACAAGCACTACCTGG
ACGAGATCATCGAGCAGATCAGCGAGTTCTCCAAGAGAGTGATCCTGGCCGACGCTAATCTGGACAAAGT
GCTGTCCGCCTACAACAAGCACCGGGATAAGCCCATCAGAGAGCAGGCCGAGAATATCATCCACCTGTTT
ACCCTGACCAATCTGGGAGCCCCTGCCGCCTTCAAGTACTTTGACACCACCATCGACCGGAAGAGGTACA
CCAGCACCAAAGAGGTGCTGGACGCCACCCTGATCCACCAGAGCATCACCGGCCTGTACGAGACACGGAT
CGACCTGTCTCAGCTGGGAGGCGACAAAAGGCCGGCGGCCACGAAAAAGGCCGGCCAGGCAAAAAAGAAA
AAGTAAGAATTCCTAGAGCTCGCTGATCAGCCTCGACTGTGCCTTCTAGTTGCCAGCCATCTGTTGTTTG
CCCCTCCCCCGTGCCTTCCTTGACCCTGGAAGGTGCCACTCCCACTGTCCTTTCCTAATAAAATGAGGAA
ATTGCATCGCATTGTCTGAGTAGGTGTCATTCTATTCTGGGGGGTGGGGTGGGGCAGGACAGCAAGGGGG
AGGATTGGGAAGAGAATAGCAGGCATGCTGGGGAGCGGCCGCAGGAACCCCTAGTGATGGAGTTGGCCAC
TCCCTCTCTGCGCGCTCGCTCGCTCACTGAGGCCGGGCGACCAAAGGTCGCCCGACGCCCGGGCTTTGCC
CGGGCGGCCTCAGTGAGCGAGCGAGCGCGCAGCTGCCTGCAGGGGCGCCTGATGCGGTATTTTCTCCTTA
CGCATCTGTGCGGTATTTCACACCGCATA
[95 nt withheld, positions 6540-6634]
T
[46 nt withheld, positions 6636-6681]
C
[141 nt withheld, positions 6683-6823]
CCTTTGACGTTGGAGTCCACGTTCTTT
[37 nt withheld, positions 6851-6887]
ACTCTATCTCGGGCTATTCTTTTGATTTATAAGGGATTTTGCCGATTTCGGTCTATTGGTTAAAAAATGA
GCTGATTTAACAAAAATTTAACGCGAATTTTAACAAAATATTAACGTTTACAATTTTATGGTGCACTCTC
AGTACAATCTGCTCTGATGCCGCATAGTTAAGCCAGCCCCGACACCCGCCAACACCCGCTGACGCGCCCT
GACGGGCTTGTCTGCTCCCGGCATCCGCTTACAGACAAGCTGTGACCGTCTCCGGGAGCTGCATGTGTCA
GAGGTTTTCACCGTCATCACCGAAACGCGCGAGACGAAAGGGCCTCGTGATACGCCTATTTTTATAGGTT
AATGTCATGATAATAATGGTTTCTTAGACGTCAGGTGGCACTTTTCGGGGAAATGTGCGCGGAACCCCTA
TTTGTTTATTTTTCTAAATACATTCAAATATGTATCCGCTCATGAGACAATAACCCTGATAAATGCTTCA
ATAATATTGAAAAAGGAAGAGTATGAGTATTCAACATTTCCGTGTCGCCCTTATTCCCTTTTTTGCGGCA
TTTTGCCTTCCTGTTTTTGCTCACCCAGAAACGCTGGTGAAAGTAAAAGATGCTGAAGATCAGTTGGGTG
CACGAGTGGGTTACATCGAACTGGATCTCAACAGCGGTAAGATCCTTGAGAGTTTTCGCCCCGAAGAACG
TTTTCCAATGATGAGCACTTTTAAAGTTCTGCTATGTGGCGCGGTATTATCCCGTATTGACGCCGGGCAA
GAGCAACTCGGTCGCCGCATACACTATTCTCAGAATGACTTGGTTGAGTACTCACCAGTCACAGAAAAGC
ATCTTACGGATGGCATGACAGTAAGAGAATTATGCAGTGCTGCCATAACCATGAGTGATAACACTGCGGC
CAACTTACTTCTGACAACGATCGGAGGACCGAAGGAGCTAACCGCTTTTTTGCACAACATGGGGGATCAT
GTAACTCGCCTTGATCGTTGGGAACCGGAGCTGAATGAAGCCATACCAAACGACGAGCGTGACACCACGA
TGCCTGTAGCAATGGCAACAACGTTGCGCAAACTATTAACTGGCGAACTACTTACTCTAGCTTCCCGGCA
ACAATTAATAGACTGGATGGAGGCGGATAAAGTTGCAGGACCACTTCTGCGCTCGGCCCTTCCGGCTGGC
TGGTTTATTGCTGATAAATCTGGAGCCGGTGAGCGTGGAAGCCGCGGTATCATTGCAGCACTGGGGCCAG
ATGGTAAGCCCTCCCGTATCGTAGTTATCTACACGACGGGGAGTCAGGCAACTATGGATGAACGAAATAG
ACAGATCGCTGAGATAGGTGCCTCACTGATTAAGCATTGGTAACTGTCAGACCAAGTTTACTCATATATA
CTTTAGATTGATTTAAAACTTCATTTTTAATTTAAAAGGATCTAGGTGAAGATCCTTTTTGATAATCTCA
TGACCAAAATCCCTTAACGTGAGTTTTCGTTCCACTGAGCGTCAGACCCCGTAGAAAAGATCAAAGGATC
TTCTTGAGATCCTTTTTTTCTGCGCGTAATCTGCTGCTTGCAAACAAAAAAACCACCGCTACCAGCGGTG
GTTTGTTTGCCGGATCAAGAGCTACCAACTCTTTTTCCGAAGGTAACTGGCTTCAGCAGAGCGCAGATAC
CAAATACTGTTCTTCTAGTGTAGCCGTAGTTAGGCCACCACTTCAAGAACTCTGTAGCACCGCCTACATA
CCTCGCTCTGCTAATCCTGTTACCAGTGGCTGCTGCCAGTGGCGATAAGTCGTGTCTTACCGGGTTGGAC
TCAAGACGATAGTTACCGGATAAGGCGCAGCGGTCGGGCTGAACGGGGGGTTCGTGCACACAGCCCAGCT
TGGAGCGAACGACCTACACCGAACTGAGATACCTACAGCGTGAGCTATGAGAAAGCGCCACGCTTCCCGA
AGGGAGAAAGGCGGACAGGTATCCGGTAAGCGGCAGGGTCGGAACAGGAGAGCGCACGAGGGAGCTTCCA
GGGGGAAACGCCTGGTATCTTTATAGTCCTGTCGGGTTTCGCCACCTCTGACTTGAGCGTCGATTTTTGT
GATGCTCGTCAGGGGGGCGGAGCCTATGGAAAAACGCCAGCAACGCGGCCTTTTTACGGTTCCTGGCCTT
TTGCTGGCCTTTTGCTCACATGT
Features (pLannotate 1.2.2; 22 found; start..end, strand, type, name):
      1..241     +  promoter       U6 promoter: RNA polymerase III promoter for human U6 snRNA
    270..345     +  misc_RNA       gRNA scaffold: guide RNA scaffold for the Streptococcus pyogenes CRISPR/Cas9 system
    352..395     +  misc_RNA       gRNA scaffold (fragment): guide RNA scaffold for the Streptococcus pyogenes CRISPR/Cas9 system
    442..727     +  enhancer       CMV enhancer: human cytomegalovirus immediate early enhancer; contains an 18-bp deletion relative to the standard CMV enhancer
    729..852     +  promoter       chicken β-actin promoter (fragment): contains a 21-bp deletion relative to the standard chicken β-actin promoter
    860..881     +  promoter       chicken β-actin promoter (fragment): No description available
   1178..1199    +  promoter       chicken β-actin promoter (fragment): No description available
   1281..1302    +  promoter       chicken β-actin promoter (fragment): No description available
   1402..1579    +  promoter       chicken β-actin promoter (fragment): No description available
   1580..1807    +  intron         hybrid intron: hybrid between chicken β-actin (CBA) and minute virus of mice (MMV) introns (Gray et al., 2011)
   1945..3546    +  CDS            Cas9(N): N-terminal portion of Streptococcus pyogenes Cas9 (Zetsche et al., 2015)
   3547..6045    +  CDS            Cas9(C): C-terminal portion of Streptococcus pyogenes Cas9 (Zetsche et al., 2015)
   6046..6093    +  CDS            nucleoplasmin NLS: bipartite nuclear localization signal from nucleoplasmin
   6127..6238    +  polyA_signal   bGH poly(A) signal: bovine growth hormone polyadenylation signal
   6343..6483    +  repeat_region  AAV2 ITR: inverted terminal repeat of adeno-associated virus serotype 2 inverted
   6488..6539    -  misc_feature   bom (fragment): basis of mobility region from pBR322
   6558..7013    +  rep_origin     f1 ori (sequence partly withheld): f1 bacteriophage origin of replication; arrow indicates direction of (+) strand synthesis
   7014..7063    -  misc_feature   bom (fragment): basis of mobility region from pBR322
   7165..7200    -  CDS            rop (fragment): Rop protein, which maintains plasmids at low copy number; rop
   7295..7399    +  promoter       AmpR promoter: bla
   7400..8260    +  CDS            AmpR: β-lactamase; bla; confers resistance to ampicillin, carbenicillin, and related antibiotics
   8431..9019    +  rep_origin     ori: high-copy-number ColE1/pMB1/pBR322/pUC origin of replication
