[The description below was written by a language model from this plasmid's Addgene catalogue record and pLannotate feature annotations shown in this document.]
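Description:
pX330_gRNA_H19-DMR-1 is an all-in-one CRISPR/Cas9 plasmid for transient expression in mammalian cells, built on the pX330-U6-Chimeric_BB-CBh-hSpCas9 backbone. It is propagated in E. coli as a high-copy plasmid through a ColE1/pUC-type origin and selected with ampicillin via the β-lactamase gene. The backbone also carries an f1 phage origin and a single annotated AAV2 inverted terminal repeat downstream of the Cas9 cassette, a remnant of the parental vector rather than a functional packaging arrangement. No mammalian selection marker or fluorescent reporter is annotated.

The plasmid contains two expression units. A human U6 RNA polymerase III promoter drives a single guide RNA, formed by a 20-nucleotide spacer against the mouse H19 differentially methylated region (the H19 imprinting control region) joined to the Streptococcus pyogenes gRNA scaffold. The spacer was inserted between BbsI sites that were destroyed during cloning. The second unit uses the CBh promoter, a hybrid of the CMV enhancer, chicken β-actin promoter and a CBA/MVM hybrid intron, to express S. pyogenes Cas9. The Cas9 coding sequence is annotated as contiguous N- and C-terminal portions, followed by a nucleoplasmin nuclear localization signal and a bGH polyadenylation signal.

The sequenced record is 9,080 nt, larger than the 8,506 bp listed for the backbone. The β-actin promoter region is annotated as several scattered fragments, and a partial second gRNA scaffold is also detected. The record does not explain these differences. The stated purpose is deletion of the H19-DMR in mouse embryonic stem cells. The "-1" suffix suggests use alongside at least one companion guide flanking the region, though the record does not say so.
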