Addgene plasmid #159929: pX330_gRNA_H19-DMR-1
Purpose: Specific gRNA against mouse H19-DMR cloned in the pX330 backbone (Addgene Number 42230). Deletion of H19-DMR in mouse ESC.
Depositing lab: Anton Wutz. Depositing organization: ETH Zurich (Swiss Federal Institute of Technology). Publication: Polyploidy of semi-cloned embryos generated from parthenogenetic haploid embryonic stem cells. Aizawa E, Dumeau CE, Freimann R, Di Minin G, Wutz A. PLoS One. 2020 Sep 10;15(9):e0233072. doi: 10.1371/journal.pone.0233072. eCollection 2020. PubMed 32911495.
Backbone
  Vector backbone: pX330-U6-Chimeric_BB-CBh-hSpCas9
  Backbone manufacturer: Addgene 42230
  Backbone size w/o insert (bp): 8506
  Vector type: Mammalian Expression, Mouse Targeting, CRISPR
Growth in bacteria
  Bacterial resistance: Ampicillin, 100 μg/mL
  Growth temperature: 37°C
  Growth strain: DH5alpha
  Copy number: High Copy
Gene/Insert
  Gene/Insert name: gRNA mouse H19-DMR (alt name: H19 differentially methylated region)
  gRNA/shRNA sequence: CATGAACTCAGAAGAGACTG
  Species: M. musculus (mouse)
  GenBank ID: NG_042043
  Entrez Gene: H19-icr (a.k.a. H19-DMD, H19-DMR, Ic1, Icr1)
  Promoter: U6, CBh
  Cloning method: Restriction Enzyme; 5′ cloning site BbsI (destroyed during cloning); 3′ cloning site BbsI (destroyed during cloning)
  Sequencing primers: 5′ GAGGGCCTATTTCCCATGATTCC; 3′ AAAAAAGCACCGACTCGGTGCC
Terms and licenses: Academic/Nonprofit Terms; Industry Terms: Not Available to Industry
How to cite: pX330_gRNA_H19-DMR-1 was a gift from Anton Wutz (Addgene plasmid # 159929 ; http://n2t.net/addgene:159929 ; RRID:Addgene_159929)
