>Addgene plasmid #159929 | pX330_gRNA_H19-DMR-1 | depositor partial sequence | sequence record 309471 | U6-Fwd primer was used for sequencing
AGGCTGTTAGAGAGWTAATTGGAATTAATTTGACTGTAAACACAAAGATATTAGTACAAAATACGTGACG
TAGAAAGTAATAATTTCTTGGGTAGTTTGCAGTTTTAAAATTATGTTTTAAAATGGACTATCATATGCTT
ACCGTAACTTGAAAGTATTTCGATTTCTTGGCTTTATATATCTTGTGGAAAGGACGAAACACCCATGAAC
TCAGAAGAGACTGGTTTTAGAGCTAGAAATAGCAAGTTAAAATAAGGCTAGTCCGTTATCAACTTGAAAA
AGTGGCACCGAGTCGGTGCTTTTTTGTTTTAGAGCTAGAAATAGCAAGTTAAAATAAGGCTAGTCCGTTT
TTAGCGCGTGCGCCAATTCTGCAGACAAATGGCTCTAGAGGTACCCGTTACATAACTTACGGTAAATGGC
CCGCCTGGCTGACCGCCCAACGACCCCCGCCCATTGACGTCAATAGTAACGCCAATAGGGACTTTCCATT
GACGTCAATGGGTGGAGTATTTACGGTAAACTGCCCACTTGGCAGTACATCAAGTGTATCATATGCCAAG
TACGCCCCCTATTGACGTCAATGACGGTAAATGGCCCGCCTGGCATTGTGCCCAGTACATGACCTTATGG
GACTTTCCTACTTGGCAGTACATCTACGTATTAGTCATCGCTATTACCATGGTCGAGGTGAGCCCCACGT
TCTGCTTCACTCTCCCCATCTCCCCCCCCTCCCCACCCCCAATTTTGTATTTATTTATTTTTTAATTATT
TTGTGCAGCGATGGGGGCGGGGGGGGGGGGGGGNCGCCNGCCAGGSGGGGCGGGGCGGGGCAAGGGCCGG
GGCGGGGCRAGGCGAAAAGGTGCGGCG
